Addgene plasmid #184905: pMRX-IB-pSu9-HaloTag7-mGFP
Purpose: Stable expression of pSu9-HaloTag7-mGFP in mammalian cells to measure mitophagy activity
Depositing lab: Noboru Mizushima. Depositing organization: The University of Tokyo. Publication: A pulse-chasable reporter processing assay for mammalian autophagic flux with HaloTag. Yim WW, Yamamoto H, Mizushima N. Elife. 2022 Aug 8;11. pii: 78923. doi: 10.7554/eLife.78923. PubMed 35938926.
Backbone
  Vector backbone: pMRX-IB
  Vector type: Mammalian Expression
  Selectable markers: Blasticidin
Growth in bacteria
  Bacterial resistance: Ampicillin, 100 μg/mL
  Growth temperature: 37°C
  Growth strain: DH5alpha
  Copy number: Unknown
Gene/Insert
  Gene/Insert name: Presequence of Fo-ATPase subunit 9
  Insert size (bp): 207
  Tag / fusion protein: HaloTag7 (C terminal on insert); monomeric EGFP (C terminal on insert)
Terms and licenses: Academic/Nonprofit Terms; Industry Terms: Not Available to Industry
How to cite: pMRX-IB-pSu9-HaloTag7-mGFP was a gift from Noboru Mizushima (Addgene plasmid # 184905 ; http://n2t.net/addgene:184905 ; RRID:Addgene_184905)
