[The description below was written by a language model from this plasmid's Addgene catalogue record and pLannotate feature annotations shown in this document.]
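Description:
pMRX-IB-pSu9-HaloTag7-mGFP is a Moloney murine leukemia virus–based retroviral vector built on the pMRX-IB backbone for stable expression of a mitochondrially targeted reporter in mammalian cells. It is propagated in E. coli through a high-copy ColE1/pUC-type origin with ampicillin selection (β-lactamase under its own promoter). The viral portion begins with a CMV enhancer joined to a partial MMLV LTR, a hybrid 5′ arrangement that typically drives production of the genomic RNA in packaging cells. This is followed by the MMLV Ψ packaging signal, a truncated gag lacking its start codon, and a pol region fragment carrying the splice acceptor. MMLV LTR sequence closes the cassette at the 3′ end. No separate internal promoter is annotated upstream of the insert, so expression in transduced cells presumably comes from the LTR-derived transcript.

The payload is a single fusion open reading frame. It starts with the presequence of Fo-ATPase subunit 9 (pSu9), which the annotation matches to Neurospora crassa ATP9 and which serves as a mitochondrial import signal. This is followed by HaloTag7 and then monomeric EGFP (A206K). Downstream, an EMCV IRES links the reporter to the bsr blasticidin S deaminase gene, so both are translated from one transcript and blasticidin selects for transduced cells.

The stated purpose is measuring mitophagy activity, as part of a pulse-chasable HaloTag reporter processing assay for autophagic flux. HaloTag binds chloroalkane ligands covalently, which allows a reporter population to be pulse-labelled. As generally understood for this type of assay, the ligand-bound HaloTag resists lysosomal degradation, so a free HaloTag fragment released from the fusion indicates delivery of mitochondria to lysosomes.
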