Features (pLannotate 1.2.2; 16 found; start..end, strand, type, name):
     42..421     +  enhancer       CMV enhancer: human cytomegalovirus immediate early enhancer
    422..717     +  LTR            3' LTR (ΔU3) (fragment): self-inactivating 3' long terminal repeat (LTR) from Moloney murine leukemia virus
    780..1137    +  misc_feature   MMLV Ψ: packaging signal of Moloney murine leukemia virus (MMLV)
   1202..1618    +  CDS            gag (truncated): truncated Moloney murine leukemia virus (MMLV) gag gene lacking the start codon
   1628..2002    +  misc_feature   pol region: Moloney murine leukemia virus (MMLV) pol region containing the splice acceptor site
   2038..2307    +  CDS            oli (fragment): ATP9_NEUCR - Also known as atp-9, atp9, prl-1. Experimental evidence at protein level: Swiss-Prot protein existence level 1. Mitochondrial membrane ATP synthase (F(1)F(0) ATP synthase or Complex V) produces ATP from ADP in the presence of a proton gradient across the membrane which is generated by electron transport complexes of the respiratory chain. F-type ATPases consist of two structural domains, F(1) - containing the extramembraneous catalytic core and F(0) - containing the membrane proton channel, linked together by a central stalk and a peripheral stalk. During catalysis, ATP synthesis
   2293..3176    +  CDS            HaloTag® (fragment): modified bacterial dehalogenase that forms covalent bonds with chloroalkane derivatives
   3183..3900    +  CDS            mEGFP (fragment): enhanced GFP with monomerizing A206K mutation (Zacharias et al., 2002) mammalian codon-optimized
   3929..4504    +  misc_feature   IRES2: internal ribosome entry site (IRES) of the encephalomyocarditis virus (EMCV)
   4517..4936    +  CDS            bsr: BSR_BACCE - Experimental evidence at protein level: Swiss-Prot protein existence level 1. Catalyzes the deamination of the cytosine moiety of the antibiotics blasticidin S, cytomycin and acetylblasticidin S. From Bacillus cereus.
   5047..5168    +  LTR            3' LTR (ΔU3) (fragment): self-inactivating 3' long terminal repeat (LTR) from Moloney murine leukemia virus
   5169..5638    +  LTR            LTR: long terminal repeat from Moloney murine leukemia virus
   5704..5756    -  CDS            lacI (fragment): lac repressor; lacI; The lac repressor binds to the lac operator to inhibit transcription in E. coli. This inhibition can be relieved by adding lactose or isopropyl-β-D-thiogalactopyranoside (IPTG).
   5939..6527    -  rep_origin     ori: high-copy-number ColE1/pMB1/pBR322/pUC origin of replication
   6691..7551    -  CDS            AmpR: β-lactamase; bla; confers resistance to ampicillin, carbenicillin, and related antibiotics
   7552..7656    -  promoter       AmpR promoter: bla
>Addgene plasmid #184905 | pMRX-IB-pSu9-HaloTag7-mGFP | addgene full sequence | sequence record 364106 | Addgene NGS Result
GTACATTTATATTGGCTCATGTCCAACATTACCGCCATGTTGACATTGATTATTGACTAGTTATTAATAG
TAATCAATTACGGGGTCATTAGTTCATAGCCCATATATGGAGTTCCGCGTTACATAACTTACGGTAAATG
GCCCGCCTGGCTGACCGCCCAACGACCCCCGCCCATTGACGTCAATAATGACGTATGTTCCCATAGTAAC
GCCAATAGGGACTTTCCATTGACGTCAATGGGTGGAGTATTTACGGTAAACTGCCCACTTGGCAGTACAT
CAAGTGTATCATATGCCAAGTACGCCCCCTATTGACGTCAATGACGGTAAATGGCCCGCCTGGCATTATG
CCCAGTACATGACCTTATGGGACTTTCCTACTTGGCAGTACATCTACGTATTAGTCATCGCTATTACCAT
GCTAGAGAACCATCAGATGTTTCCAGGGTGCCCCAAGGACCTGAAATGACCCTGTGCCTTATTTGAACTA
ACCAATCAGTTCGCTTCTCGCTTCTGTTCGCGCGCTTCTGCTCCCCGAGCTCAATAAAAGAGCCCACAAC
CCCTCACTCGGCGCGCCAGTCCTCCGATTGACTGAGTCGCCCGGGTACCCGTGTATCCAATAAACCCTCT
TGCAGTTGCATCCGACTTGTGGTCTCGCTGTTCCTTGGGAGGGTCTCCTCTGAGTGATTGACTACCCGTC
AGCGGGGGTCTTTCATTTGGGGGCTCGTCCGGGATCGGGAGACCCCTGCCCAGGGACCACCGACCCACCA
CCGGGAGGTAAGCTGGCCAGCAACTTATCTGTGTCTGTCCGATTGTCTAGTGTCTATGACTGATTTTATG
CGCCTGCGTCGGTACTAGTTAGCTAACTAGCTCTGTATCTGGCGGACCCGTGGTGGAACTGACGAGTTCG
GAACACCCGGCCGCAACCCTGGGAGACGTCCCAGGGACTTCGGGGGCCGTTTTTGTGGCCCGACCTGAGT
CCAAAAATCCCGATCGTTTTGGACTCTTTGGTGCACCCCCCTTAGAGGAGGGATATGTGGTTCTGGTAGG
AGACGAGAACCTAAAACAGTTCCCGCCTCCGTCTGAATTTTTGCTTTCGGTTTGGGACCGAAGCCGCGCC
GCGCGTCTTGTCTGCTGCAGCATCGTTCTGTGTTGTCTCTGTCTGACTGTGTTTCTGTATTTGTCTGAAA
ATATGGGCCCGGGCCAGACTGTTACCACTCCCTTAAGTTTGACCTTAGGTCACTGGAAAGATGTCGAGCG
GATCGCTCACAACCAGTCGGTAGATGTCAAGAAGAGACGTTGGGTTACCTTCTGCTCTGCAGAATGGCCA
ACCTTTAACGTCGGATGGCCGCGAGACGGCACCTTTAACCGAGACCTCATCACCCAGGTTAAGATCAAGG
TCTTTTCACCTGGCCCGCATGGACACCCAGACCAGGTCCCCTACATCGTGACCTGGGAAGCCTTGGCTTT
TGACCCCCCTCCCTGGGTCAAGCCCTTTGTACACCCTAAGCCTCCGCCTCCTCTTCCTCCATCCGCCCCG
TCTCTCCCCCTTGAACCTCCTCGTTCGACCCCGCCTCGATCCTCCCTTTATCCAGCCCTCACTCCTTCTC
TAGGCGCCCCCATATGGCCATATGAGATCTTATATGGGGCACCCCCGCCCCTTGTAAACTTCCCTGACCC
TGACATGACAAGAGTTACTAACAGCCCCTCTCTCCAAGCTCACTTACAGGCTCTCTACTTAGTCCAGCAC
GAAGTCTGGAGACCTCTGGCGGCAGCCTACCAAGAACAACTGGACCGACCGGTGGTACCTCACCCTTACC
GAGTCGGCGACACAGTGTGGGTCCGCCGACACCAGACTAAGAACCTAGAACCTCGCTGGAAAGGACCTTA
CACAGTCCTGCTGACCACCCCCACCGCCCTCAAAGTAGACGGCATCGCAGCTTGGATACACGCCGCCCAC
GTGAAGGCTGCCGACCCCGGGGGTGGACCATCCTCTAGACTGCCGGATCTGCCATCGATATAAAGCTTGC
CGCCACCATGGCCTCCACTCGTGTCCTCGCCTCTCGCCTGGCCTCCCAGATGGCTGCTTCCGCCAAGGTT
GCCCGCCCTGCTGTCCGCGTTGCTCAGGTCAGCAAGCGCACCATCCAGACTGGCTCCCCCCTCCAGACCC
TCAAGCGCACCCAGATGACCTCCATCGTCAACGCCACCACCCGCCAGGCTTTCCAGAAGCGCGCCTACTC
TTCTGATCCACCGGTCGCCACCGGATCCGGGAATTCGGGCTCTGGTTCAGGCGAAATCGGTACTGGCTTT
CCATTCGACCCCCATTATGTGGAAGTCCTGGGCGAGCGCATGCACTACGTCGATGTTGGTCCGCGCGATG
GCACCCCTGTGCTGTTCCTGCACGGTAACCCGACCTCCTCCTACGTGTGGCGCAACATCATCCCGCATGT
TGCACCGACCCATCGCTGCATTGCTCCAGACCTGATCGGTATGGGCAAATCCGACAAACCAGACCTGGGT
TATTTCTTCGACGACCACGTCCGCTTCATGGATGCCTTCATCGAAGCCCTGGGTCTGGAAGAGGTCGTCC
TGGTCATTCACGACTGGGGCTCCGCTCTGGGTTTCCACTGGGCCAAGCGCAATCCAGAGCGCGTCAAAGG
TATTGCATTTATGGAGTTCATCCGCCCTATCCCGACCTGGGACGAATGGCCAGAATTTGCCCGCGAGACC
TTCCAGGCCTTCCGCACCACCGACGTCGGCCGCAAGCTGATCATCGATCAGAACGTTTTTATCGAGGGTA
CGCTGCCGATGGGTGTCGTCCGCCCGCTGACTGAAGTCGAGATGGACCATTACCGCGAGCCGTTCCTGAA
TCCTGTTGACCGCGAGCCACTGTGGCGCTTCCCAAACGAGCTGCCAATCGCCGGTGAGCCAGCGAACATC
GTCGCGCTGGTCGAAGAATACATGGACTGGCTGCACCAGTCCCCTGTCCCGAAGCTGCTGTTCTGGGGCA
CCCCAGGCGTTCTGATCCCACCGGCCGAAGCCGCTCGCCTGGCCAAAAGCCTGCCTAACTGCAAGGCTGT
GGACATCGGCCCAGGTCTGAATCTGCTGCAAGAAGACAACCCGGACCTGATCGGCAGCGAGATCGCGCGC
TGGCTGTCTACTCTGGAGATTTCCGGTCTCGAGGTGAGCAAGGGCGAGGAGCTGTTCACCGGGGTGGTGC
CCATCCTGGTCGAGCTGGACGGCGACGTAAACGGCCACAAGTTCAGCGTGTCCGGCGAGGGCGAGGGCGA
TGCCACCTACGGCAAGCTGACCCTGAAGTTCATCTGCACCACCGGCAAGCTGCCCGTGCCCTGGCCCACC
CTCGTGACCACCCTGACCTACGGCGTGCAGTGCTTCAGCCGCTACCCCGACCACATGAAGCAGCACGACT
TCTTCAAGTCCGCCATGCCCGAAGGCTACGTCCAGGAGCGCACCATCTTCTTCAAGGACGACGGCAACTA
CAAGACCCGCGCCGAGGTGAAGTTCGAGGGCGACACCCTGGTGAACCGCATCGAGCTGAAGGGCATCGAC
TTCAAGGAGGACGGCAACATCCTGGGGCACAAGCTGGAGTACAACTACAACAGCCACAACGTCTATATCA
TGGCCGACAAGCAGAAGAACGGCATCAAGGTGAACTTCAAGATCCGCCACAACATCGAGGACGGCAGCGT
GCAGCTCGCCGACCACTACCAGCAGAACACCCCCATCGGCGACGGCCCCGTGCTGCTGCCCGACAACCAC
TACCTGAGCACCCAGTCCAAACTGAGCAAAGACCCCAACGAGAAGCGCGATCACATGGTCCTGCTGGAGT
TCGTGACCGCCGCCGGGATCACTCTCGGCATGGACGAGCTGTACAAGTAACTCGAGAGCGGCCGCTACGT
AAATTCCGCCCCCCCCCCTAACGTTACTGGCCGAAGCCGCTTGGAATAAGGCCGGTGTGCGTTTGTCTAT
ATGTTATTTTCCACCATATTGCCGTCTTTTGGCAATGTGAGGGCCCGGAAACCTGGCCCTGTCTTCTTGA
CGAGCATTCCTAGGGGTCTTTCCCCTCTCGCCAAAGGAATGCAAGGTCTGTTGAATGTCGTGAAGGAAGC
AGTTCCTCTGGAAGTTTCTTGAAGACAAACAACGTCTGTAGCGACCCTTTGCAGGCAGCGGAACCCCCCA
CCTGGCGACAGGTGCCTCTGCGGCCAAAAGCCACGTGTATAAGATACACCTGCAAAGGCGGCACAACCCC
AGTGCCACGTTGTGAGTTGGATAGTTGTGGAAAGAGTCAAATGGCTCTCCTCAAGCGTATTCAACAAGGG
GCTGAAGGATGCCCAGAAGGTACCCCATTGTATGGGATCTGATCTGGGGCCTCGGTGCACATGCTTTACA
TGTGTTTAGTCGAGGTTAAAAAAACGTCTAGGCCCCCCGAACCACGGGGACGTGGTTTTCCTTTGAAAAA
CACGATGATAATATGGCCACAACCGTCGACATGGTCATGAAAACATTTAACATTTCTCAACAAGATCTAG
AATTAGTAGAAGTAGCGACAGAGAAGATTACAATGCTTTATGAGGATAATAAACATCATGTGGGAGCGGC
AATTCGTACGAAAACAGGAGAAATCATTTCGGCAGTACATATTGAAGCGTATATAGGACGAGTAACTGTT
TGTGCAGAAGCCATTGCGATTGGTAGTGCAGTTTCGAATGGACAAAAGGATTTTGACACGATTGTAGCTG
TTAGACACCCTTATTCTGACGAAGTAGATAGAAGTATTCGAGTGGTAAGTCCTTGTGGTATGTGTAGGGA
GTTGATTTCAGACTATGCACCAGATTGTTTTGTGTTAATAGAAATGAATGGCAAGTTAGTCAAAACTACG
ATTGAAGAACTCATTCCACTCAAATATACCCGAAATTAAGTCGACCGCCCGCCCCACGACCCGCAGCGCC
CGACCGAAAGGAGCGCACGACCCCATGGCTCGACGATAAAATAAAAGATTTTATTTAGTCTCCAGAAAAA
GGGGGGAATGAAAGACCCCACCTGTAGGTTTGGCAAGCTAGCTTAAGTAACGCCATTTTGCAAGGCATGG
AAAAATACATAACTGAGAATAGAGAAGTTCAGATCAAGGTCAGGAACAGATGGAACAGCTGAATATGGGC
CAAACAGGATATCTGTGGTAAGCAGTTCCTGCCCCGGCTCAGGGCCAAGAACAGATGGAACAGCTGAATA
TGGGCCAAACAGGATATCTGTGGTAAGCAGTTCCTGCCCCGGCTCAGGGCCAAGAACAGATGGTCCCCAG
ATGCGGTCCAGCCCTCAGCAGTTTCTAGAGAACCATCAGATGTTTCCAGGGTGCCCCAAGGACCTGAAAT
GACCCTGTGCCTTATTTGAACTAACCAATCAGTTCGCTTCTCGCTTCTGTTCGCGCGCTTCTGCTCCCCG
AGCTCAATAAAAGAGCCCACAACCCCTCACTCGGGGCGCCAGTCCTCCGATTGACTGAGTCGCCCGGGTA
CCCGTGTATCCAATAAACCCTCTTGCAGTTGCATCCGACTTGTGGTCTCGCTGTTCCTTGGGAGGGTCTC
CTCTGAGTGATTGACTACCCGTCAGCGGGGGTCTTTCACATGCAGCATGTATCAAAATTAATTTGGTTTT
TTTTCTTAAGTATTTACATTAAATGGCCATAGTTGCATTAATGAATCGGCCAACGCGCGGGGAGAGGCGG
TTTGCGTATTGGGCGCTCTTCCGCTTCCTCGCTCACTGACTCGCTGCGCTCGGTCGTTCGGCTGCGGCGA
GCGGTATCAGCTCACTCAAAGGCGGTAATACGGTTATCCACAGAATCAGGGGATAACGCAGGAAAGAACA
TGTGAGCAAAAGGCCAGCAAAAGGCCAGGAACCGTAAAAAGGCCGCGTTGCTGGCGTTTTTCCATAGGCT
CCGCCCCCCTGACGAGCATCACAAAAATCGACGCTCAAGTCAGAGGTGGCGAAACCCGACAGGACTATAA
AGATACCAGGCGTTTCCCCCTGGAAGCTCCCTCGTGCGCTCTCCTGTTCCGACCCTGCCGCTTACCGGAT
ACCTGTCCGCCTTTCTCCCTTCGGGAAGCGTGGCGCTTTCTCATAGCTCACGCTGTAGGTATCTCAGTTC
GGTGTAGGTCGTTCGCTCCAAGCTGGGCTGTGTGCACGAACCCCCCGTTCAGCCCGACCGCTGCGCCTTA
TCCGGTAACTATCGTCTTGAGTCCAACCCGGTAAGACACGACTTATCGCCACTGGCAGCAGCCACTGGTA
ACAGGATTAGCAGAGCGAGGTATGTAGGCGGTGCTACAGAGTTCTTGAAGTGGTGGCCTAACTACGGCTA
CACTAGAAGAACAGTATTTGGTATCTGCGCTCTGCTGAAGCCAGTTACCTTCGGAAAAAGAGTTGGTAGC
TCTTGATCCGGCAAACAAACCACCGCTGGTAGCGGTGGTTTTTTTGTTTGCAAGCAGCAGATTACGCGCA
GAAAAAAAGGATCTCAAGAAGATCCTTTGATCTTTTCTACGGGGTCTGACGCTCAGTGGAACGAAAACTC
ACGTTAAGGGATTTTGGTCATGAGATTATCAAAAAGGATCTTCACCTAGATCCTTTTGCGGCCGGCCGCA
AATCAATCTAAAGTATATATGAGTAAACTTGGTCTGACAGTTACCAATGCTTAATCAGTGAGGCACCTAT
CTCAGCGATCTGTCTATTTCGTTCATCCATAGTTGCCTGACTCCCCGTCGTGTAGATAACTACGATACGG
GAGGGCTTACCATCTGGCCCCAGTGCTGCAATGATACCGCGAGACCCACGCTCACCGGCTCCAGATTTAT
CAGCAATAAACCAGCCAGCCGGAAGGGCCGAGCGCAGAAGTGGTCCTGCAACTTTATCCGCCTCCATCCA
GTCTATTAATTGTTGCCGGGAAGCTAGAGTAAGTAGTTCGCCAGTTAATAGTTTGCGCAACGTTGTTGCC
ATTGCTACAGGCATCGTGGTGTCACGCTCGTCGTTTGGTATGGCTTCATTCAGCTCCGGTTCCCAACGAT
CAAGGCGAGTTACATGATCCCCCATGTTGTGCAAAAAAGCGGTTAGCTCCTTCGGTCCTCCGATCGTTGT
CAGAAGTAAGTTGGCCGCAGTGTTATCACTCATGGTTATGGCAGCACTGCATAATTCTCTTACTGTCATG
CCATCCGTAAGATGCTTTTCTGTGACTGGTGAGTACTCAACCAAGTCATTCTGAGAATAGTGTATGCGGC
GACCGAGTTGCTCTTGCCCGGCGTCAACACGGGATAATACCGCGCCACATAGCAGAACTTTAAAAGTGCT
CATCATTGGAAAACGTTCTTCGGGGCGAAAACTCTCAAGGATCTTACCGCTGTTGAGATCCAGTTCGATG
TAACCCACTCGTGCACCCAACTGATCTTCAGCATCTTTTACTTTCACCAGCGTTTCTGGGTGAGCAAAAA
CAGGAAGGCAAAATGCCGCAAAAAAGGGAATAAGGGCGACACGGAAATGTTGAATACTCATACTCTTCCT
TTTTCAATATTATTGAAGCATTTATCAGGGTTATTGTCTCATGAGCGGATACATATTTGAATGTATTTAG
AAAAATAAACAAATAGGGGTTCCGCGCACATTTCCCCGAAAAGTGCCACCTGACGTCTAAGAAACCATTA
TTATCATGACATTAACCTATAAAAATAGGCGTATCACGAGGCCCTTTCGTCTTCACTATAGGAGCTTGGC
CCATTGCATACGTTGTATCCATATCATAATAT
